>Addgene plasmid #173658 | Lenti-sgTsc1#2/Cre | addgene full sequence | sequence record 374618 | Addgene NGS Result
GCGCACATTTCCCCGAAAAGTGCCACCTGACGTCGACGGATCGGGAGATCTCCCGATCCCCTATGGTGCA
CTCTCAGTACAATCTGCTCTGATGCCGCATAGTTAAGCCAGTATCTGCTCCCTGCTTGTGTGTTGGAGGT
CGCTGAGTAGTGCGCGAGCAAAATTTAAGCTACAACAAGGCAAGGCTTGACCGACAATTGCATGAAGAAT
CTGCTTAGGGTTAGGCGTTTTGCGCTGCTTCGCGATGTACGGGCCAGATATACGCGTTGACATTGATTAT
TGACTAGTTATTAATAGTAATCAATTACGGGGTCATTAGTTCATAGCCCATATATGGAGTTCCGCGTTAC
ATAACTTACGGTAAATGGCCCGCCTGGCTGACCGCCCAACGACCCCCGCCCATTGACGTCAATAATGACG
TATGTTCCCATAGTAACGCCAATAGGGACTTTCCATTGACGTCAATGGGTGGAGTATTTACGGTAAACTG
CCCACTTGGCAGTACATCAAGTGTATCATATGCCAAGTACGCCCCCTATTGACGTCAATGACGGTAAATG
GCCCGCCTGGCATTATGCCCAGTACATGACCTTATGGGACTTTCCTACTTGGCAGTACATCTACGTATTA
GTCATCGCTATTACCATGGTGATGCGGTTTTGGCAGTACATCAATGGGCGTGGATAGCGGTTTGACTCAC
GGGGATTTCCAAGTCTCCACCCCATTGACGTCAATGGGAGTTTGTTTTGGCACCAAAATCAACGGGACTT
TCCAAAATGTCGTAACAACTCCGCCCCATTGACGCAAATGGGCGGTAGGCGTGTACGGTGGGAGGTCTAT
ATAAGCAGCGCGTTTTGCCTGTACTGGGTCTCTCTGGTTAGACCAGATCTGAGCCTGGGAGCTCTCTGGC
TAACTAGGGAACCCACTGCTTAAGCCTCAATAAAGCTTGCCTTGAGTGCTTCAAGTAGTGTGTGCCCGTC
TGTTGTGTGACTCTGGTAACTAGAGATCCCTCAGACCCTTTTAGTCAGTGTGGAAAATCTCTAGCAGTGG
CGCCCGAACAGGGACTTGAAAGCGAAAGGGAAACCAGAGGAGCTCTCTCGACGCAGGACTCGGCTTGCTG
AAGCGCGCACGGCAAGAGGCGAGGGGCGGCGACTGGTGAGTACGCCAAAAATTTTGACTAGCGGAGGCTA
GAAGGAGAGAGATGGGTGCGAGAGCGTCAGTATTAAGCGGGGGAGAATTAGATCGCGATGGGAAAAAATT
CGGTTAAGGCCAGGGGGAAAGAAAAAATATAAATTAAAACATATAGTATGGGCAAGCAGGGAGCTAGAAC
GATTCGCAGTTAATCCTGGCCTGTTAGAAACATCAGAAGGCTGTAGACAAATACTGGGACAGCTACAACC
ATCCCTTCAGACAGGATCAGAAGAACTTAGATCATTATATAATACAGTAGCAACCCTCTATTGTGTGCAT
CAAAGGATAGAGATAAAAGACACCAAGGAAGCTTTAGACAAGATAGAGGAAGAGCAAAACAAAAGTAAGA
CCACCGCACAGCAAGCGGCCGGCCGCTGATCTTCAGACCTGGAGGAGGAGATATGAGGGACAATTGGAGA
AGTGAATTATATAAATATAAAGTAGTAAAAATTGAACCATTAGGAGTAGCACCCACCAAGGCAAAGAGAA
GAGTGGTGCAGAGAGAAAAAAGAGCAGTGGGAATAGGAGCTTTGTTCCTTGGGTTCTTGGGAGCAGCAGG
AAGCACTATGGGCGCAGCGTCAATGACGCTGACGGTACAGGCCAGACAATTATTGTCTGGTATAGTGCAG
CAGCAGAACAATTTGCTGAGGGCTATTGAGGCGCAACAGCATCTGTTGCAACTCACAGTCTGGGGCATCA
AGCAGCTCCAGGCAAGAATCCTGGCTGTGGAAAGATACCTAAAGGATCAACAGCTCCTGGGGATTTGGGG
TTGCTCTGGAAAACTCATTTGCACCACTGCTGTGCCTTGGAATGCTAGTTGGAGTAATAAATCTCTGGAA
CAGATTTGGAATCACACGACCTGGATGGAGTGGGACAGAGAAATTAACAATTACACAAGCTTAATACACT
CCTTAATTGAAGAATCGCAAAACCAGCAAGAAAAGAATGAACAAGAATTATTGGAATTAGATAAATGGGC
AAGTTTGTGGAATTGGTTTAACATAACAAATTGGCTGTGGTATATAAAATTATTCATAATGATAGTAGGA
GGCTTGGTAGGTTTAAGAATAGTTTTTGCTGTACTTTCTATAGTGAATAGAGTTAGGCAGGGATATTCAC
CATTATCGTTTCAGACCCACCTCCCAACCCCGAGGGGACCCGACAGGCCCGAAGGAATAGAAGAAGAAGG
TGGAGAGAGAGACAGAGACAGATCCATTCGATTAGTGAACGGATCGGCACTGCGTGCGCCAATTCTGCAG
ACAAATGGCAGTATTCATCCACAATTTTAAAAGAAAAGGGGGGATTGGGGGGTACAGTGCAGGGGAAAGA
ATAGTAGACATAATAGCAACAGACATACAAACTAAAGAATTACAAAAACAAATTACAAAAATTCAAAATT
TTCGGGTTTATTACAGGGACAGCAGAGATCCAGTTTGGTTAGTACCGGGCCCGCTCTAGCCCTGCAGGAA
CTGTTTAAACTGTGAGGGCCTATTTCCCATGATTCCTTCATATTTGCATATACGATACAAGGCTGTTAGA
GAGATAATTGGAATTAATTTGACTGTAAACACAAAGATATTAGTACAAAATACGTGACGTAGAAAGTAAT
AATTTCTTGGGTAGTTTGCAGTTTTAAAATTATGTTTTAAAATGGACTATCATATGCTTACCGTAACTTG
AAAGTATTTCGATTTCTTGGCTTTATATATCTTGTGGAAAGGACCAAACACCGATCGTGTGGCTCCTGCA
AGGGTTTTAGAGCTAGAAATAGCAAGTTAAAATAAGGCTAGTCCGTTATCAACTTGAAAAAGTGGCACCG
AGTCGGTGCTTTTTTGTTTGGCGCGCCTATGGCTTAATTAACATGGCGGCCGCATTCTACCGGGTAGGGG
AGGCGCTTTTCCCAAGGCAGTCTGGAGCATGCGCTTTAGCAGCCCCGCTGGGCACTTGGCGCTACACAAG
TGGCCTCTGGCCTCGCACACATTCCACATCCACCGGTAGGCGCCAACCGGCTCCGTTCTTTGGTGGCCCC
TTCGCGCCACCTTCTACTCCTCCCCTAGTCAGGAAGTTCCCCCCCGCCCCGCAGCTCGCGTCGTGCAGGA
CGTGACAAATGGAAGTAGCACGTCTCACTAGTCTCGTGCAGATGGACAGCACCGCTGAGCAATGGAAGCG
GGTAGGCCTTTGGGGCAGCGGCCAATAGCAGCTTTGCTCCTTCGCTTTCTGGGCTCAGAGGCTGGGAAGG
GGTGGGTCCGGGGGCGGGCTCAGGGGCGGGCTCAGGGGCGGGGCGGGCGCCCGAAGGTCCTCCGGAGGCC
CGGCATTCTGCACGCTTCAAAAGCGCACGTCTGCCGCGCTGTTCTCCTCTTCCTCATCTCCGGGACCCGG
GATGCCCAAGAAGAAGAGGAAGGTGTCCAATTTACTGACCGTACACCAAAATTTGCCTGCATTACCGGTC
GATGCAACGAGTGATGAGGTTCGCAAGAACCTGATGGACATGTTCAGGGATCGCCAGGCGTTTTCTGAGC
ATACCTGGAAAATGCTTCTGTCCGTTTGCCGGTCGTGGGCGGCATGGTGCAAGTTGAATAACCGGAAATG
GTTTCCCGCAGAACCTGAAGATGTTCGCGATTATCTTCTATATCTTCAGGCGCGCGGTCTGGCAGTAAAA
ACTATCCAGCAACATTTGGGCCAGCTAAACATGCTTCATCGTCGGTCCGGGCTGCCACGACCAAGTGACA
GCAATGCTGTTTCACTGGTTATGCGGCGGATCCGAAAAGAAAACGTTGATGCCGGTGAACGTGCAAAACA
GGCTCTAGCGTTCGAACGCACTGATTTCGACCAGGTTCGTTCACTCATGGAAAATAGCGATCGCTGCCAG
GATATACGTAATCTGGCATTTCTGGGGATTGCTTATAACACCCTGTTACGTATAGCCGAAATTGCCAGGA
TCAGGGTTAAAGATATCTCACGTACTGACGGTGGGAGAATGTTAATCCATATTGGCAGAACGAAAACGCT
GGTTAGCACCGCAGGTGTAGAGAAGGCACTTAGCCTGGGGGTAACTAAACTGGTCGAGCGATGGATTTCC
GTCTCTGGTGTAGCTGATGATCCGAATAACTACCTGTTTTGCCGGGTCAGAAAAAATGGTGTTGCCGCGC
CATCTGCCACCAGCCAGCTATCAACTCGCGCCCTGGAAGGGATTTTTGAAGCAACTCATCGATTGATTTA
CGGCGCTAAGGATGACTCTGGTCAGAGATACCTGGCCTGGTCTGGACACAGTGCCCGTGTCGGAGCCGCG
CGAGATATGGCCCGCGCTGGAGTTTCAATACCGGAGATCATGCAAGCTGGTGGCTGGACCAATGTAAATA
TTGTCATGAACTATATCCGTAACCTGGATAGTGAAACAGGGGCAATGGTGCGCCTGCTGGAAGATGGCGA
TTAGCCATGTTTAAGGGTTCCGGTTCCACTAGGTACAATTCGATATCAAGCTTATCGATAATCAACCTCT
GGATTACAAAATTTGTGAAAGATTGACTGGTATTCTTAACTATGTTGCTCCTTTTACGCTATGTGGATAC
GCTGCTTTAATGCCTTTGTATCATGCTATTGCTTCCCGTATGGCTTTCATTTTCTCCTCCTTGTATAAAT
CCTGGTTGCTGTCTCTTTATGAGGAGTTGTGGCCCGTTGTCAGGCAACGTGGCGTGGTGTGCACTGTGTT
TGCTGACGCAACCCCCACTGGTTGGGGCATTGCCACCACCTGTCAGCTCCTTTCCGGGACTTTCGCTTTC
CCCCTCCCTATTGCCACGGCGGAACTCATCGCCGCCTGCCTTGCCCGCTGCTGGACAGGGGCTCGGCTGT
TGGGCACTGACAATTCCGTGGTGTTGTCGGGGAAATCATCGTCCTTTCCTTGGCTGCTCGCCTGTGTTGC
CACCTGGATTCTGCGCGGGACGTCCTTCTGCTACGTCCCTTCGGCCCTCAATCCAGCGGACCTTCCTTCC
CGCGGCCTGCTGCCGGCTCTGCGGCCTCTTCCGCGTCTTCGCCTTCGCCCTCAGACGAGTCGGATCTCCC
TTTGGGCCGCCTCCCCGCATCGATACCGTCGACCTCGATCGAGACCTAGAAAAACATGGAGCAATCACAA
GTAGCAATACAGCAGCTACCAATGCTGATTGTGCCTGGCTAGAAGCACAAGAGGAGGAGGAGGTGGGTTT
TCCAGTCACACCTCAGGTACCTTTAAGACCAATGACTTACAAGGCAGCTGTAGATCTTAGCCACTTTTTA
AAAGAAAAGGGGGGACTGGAAGGGCTAATTCACTCCCAACGAAGACAAGATATCCTTGATCTGTGGATCT
ACCACACACAAGGCTACTTCCCTGATTGGCAGAACTACACACCAGGGCCAGGGATCAGATATCCACTGAC
CTTTGGATGGTGCTACAAGCTAGTACCAGTTGAGCAAGAGAAGGTAGAAGAAGCCAATGAAGGAGAGAAC
ACCCGCTTGTTACACCCTGTGAGCCTGCATGGGATGGATGACCCGGAGAGAGAAGTATTAGAGTGGAGGT
TTGACAGCCGCCTAGCATTTCATCACATGGCCCGAGAGCTGCATCCGGACTGTACTGGGTCTCTCTGGTT
AGACCAGATCTGAGCCTGGGAGCTCTCTGGCTAACTAGGGAACCCACTGCTTAAGCCTCAATAAAGCTTG
CCTTGAGTGCTTCAAGTAGTGTGTGCCCGTCTGTTGTGTGACTCTGGTAACTAGAGATCCCTCAGACCCT
TTTAGTCAGTGTGGAAAATCTCTAGCAGCATGTGAGCAAAAGGCCAGCAAAAGGCCAGGAACCGTAAAAA
GGCCGCGTTGCTGGCGTTTTTCCATAGGCTCCGCCCCCCTGACGAGCATCACAAAAATCGACGCTCAAGT
CAGAGGTGGCGAAACCCGACAGGACTATAAAGATACCAGGCGTTTCCCCCTGGAAGCTCCCTCGTGCGCT
CTCCTGTTCCGACCCTGCCGCTTACCGGATACCTGTCCGCCTTTCTCCCTTCGGGAAGCGTGGCGCTTTC
TCATAGCTCACGCTGTAGGTATCTCAGTTCGGTGTAGGTCGTTCGCTCCAAGCTGGGCTGTGTGCACGAA
CCCCCCGTTCAGCCCGACCGCTGCGCCTTATCCGGTAACTATCGTCTTGAGTCCAACCCGGTAAGACACG
ACTTATCGCCACTGGCAGCAGCCACTGGTAACAGGATTAGCAGAGCGAGGTATGTAGGCGGTGCTACAGA
GTTCTTGAAGTGGTGGCCTAACTACGGCTACACTAGAAGAACAGTATTTGGTATCTGCGCTCTGCTGAAG
CCAGTTACCTTCGGAAAAAGAGTTGGTAGCTCTTGATCCGGCAAACAAACCACCGCTGGTAGCGGTGGTT
TTTTTGTTTGCAAGCAGCAGATTACGCGCAGAAAAAAAGGATCTCAAGAAGATCCTTTGATCTTTTCTAC
GGGGTCTGACGCTCAGTGGAACGAAAACTCACGTTAAGGGATTTTGGTCATGAGATTATCAAAAAGGATC
TTCACCTAGATCCTTTTAAATTAAAAATGAAGTTTTAAATCAATCTAAAGTATATATGAGTAAACTTGGT
CTGACAGTTACCAATGCTTAATCAGTGAGGCACCTATCTCAGCGATCTGTCTATTTCGTTCATCCATAGT
TGCCTGACTCCCCGTCGTGTAGATAACTACGATACGGGAGGGCTTACCATCTGGCCCCAGTGCTGCAATG
ATACCGCGAGACCCACGCTCACCGGCTCCAGATTTATCAGCAATAAACCAGCCAGCCGGAAGGGCCGAGC
GCAGAAGTGGTCCTGCAACTTTATCCGCCTCCATCCAGTCTATTAATTGTTGCCGGGAAGCTAGAGTAAG
TAGTTCGCCAGTTAATAGTTTGCGCAACGTTGTTGCCATTGCTACAGGCATCGTGGTGTCACGCTCGTCG
TTTGGTATGGCTTCATTCAGCTCCGGTTCCCAACGATCAAGGCGAGTTACATGATCCCCCATGTTGTGCA
AAAAAGCGGTTAGCTCCTTCGGTCCTCCGATCGTTGTCAGAAGTAAGTTGGCCGCAGTGTTATCACTCAT
GGTTATGGCAGCACTGCATAATTCTCTTACTGTCATGCCATCCGTAAGATGCTTTTCTGTGACTGGTGAG
TACTCAACCAAGTCATTCTGAGAATAGTGTATGCGGCGACCGAGTTGCTCTTGCCCGGCGTCAATACGGG
ATAATACCGCGCCACATAGCAGAACTTTAAAAGTGCTCATCATTGGAAAACGTTCTTCGGGGCGAAAACT
CTCAAGGATCTTACCGCTGTTGAGATCCAGTTCGATGTAACCCACTCGTGCACCCAACTGATCTTCAGCA
TCTTTTACTTTCACCAGCGTTTCTGGGTGAGCAAAAACAGGAAGGCAAAATGCCGCAAAAAAGGGAATAA
GGGCGACACGGAAATGTTGAATACTCATACTCTTCCTTTTTCAATATTATTGAAGCATTTATCAGGGTTA
TTGTCTCATGAGCGGATACATATTTGAATGTATTTAGAAAAATAAACAAATAGGGGTTCC
Features (pLannotate 1.2.2; 21 found; start..end, strand, type, name):
     62..114     -  misc_feature   bom (fragment): basis of mobility region from pBR322
    269..648     +  enhancer       CMV enhancer: human cytomegalovirus immediate early enhancer
    649..848     +  promoter       CMV promoter: human cytomegalovirus (CMV) immediate early promoter
    866..1046    +  LTR            5' LTR (truncated): truncated 5' long terminal repeat (LTR) from HIV-1
   1093..1218    +  misc_feature   HIV-1 Ψ: packaging signal of human immunodeficiency virus type 1
   1202..1540    +  CDS            HIV-1 gag (fragment): gag protein from human immunodeficiency virus 1; gag
   1715..1948    +  misc_feature   RRE: The Rev response element (RRE) of HIV-1 allows for Rev-dependent mRNA export from the nucleus to the cytoplasm.
   2325..2425    +  CDS            Rev (fragment): human immunodeficiency virus 1 (HIV-1) Rev protein; rev; enhances nuclear export of unspliced and incompletely spliced viral mRNAs
   2475..2592    +  misc_feature   cPPT/CTS: central polypurine tract and central termination sequence of HIV-1
   2674..2914    +  promoter       U6 promoter: RNA polymerase III promoter for human U6 snRNA
   2944..3019    +  misc_RNA       gRNA scaffold: guide RNA scaffold for the Streptococcus pyogenes CRISPR/Cas9 system
   3072..3564    +  promoter       PGK promoter: mouse phosphoglycerate kinase 1 promoter
   3594..4624    +  CDS            Cre (fragment): site-specific recombinase Cre is a site-specific recombinase from bacteriophage P1. Recombination occurs at loxP sequences.
   4657..4680    +  misc_feature   MCS (fragment): pBluescript multiple cloning site
   4680..5268    +  misc_feature   WPRE: woodchuck hepatitis virus posttranscriptional regulatory element
   5269..5288    +  misc_feature   MCS (fragment): pBluescript multiple cloning site
   5290..5790    +  CDS            nef (fragment): NEF_HV1LA - Experimental evidence at protein level: Swiss-Prot protein existence level 1. Extracellular Nef protein targets CD4(+) T-lymphocytes for apoptosis by interacting with CXCR4 surface receptors. From Human immunodeficiency virus type 1 group M subtype B (isolate Lai) (HIV-1).
   5797..5977    +  LTR            5' LTR (truncated): truncated 5' long terminal repeat (LTR) from HIV-1
   6039..6627    -  rep_origin     ori: high-copy-number ColE1/pMB1/pBR322/pUC origin of replication
   6798..7658    -  CDS            AmpR: β-lactamase; bla; confers resistance to ampicillin, carbenicillin, and related antibiotics
   7659..3       -  promoter       AmpR promoter (across the origin): bla
