[The description below was written by a language model from this plasmid's Addgene catalogue record and pLannotate feature annotations shown in this document.]
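Description:
Lenti-sgTsc1#2/Cre is a 7,760-nt HIV-1-based lentiviral transfer plasmid built on the pLL3.3 backbone that delivers a CRISPR guide RNA and Cre recombinase from a single provirus. It is maintained in bacteria as a high-copy plasmid through a ColE1/pUC-type origin and selected with ampicillin via the β-lactamase gene. Viral genomic RNA is transcribed in packaging cells from a CMV enhancer/promoter fused to a truncated 5' LTR, followed by the Ψ packaging signal with an adjoining gag fragment, the Rev response element for Rev-dependent nuclear export, and the cPPT/CTS. A WPRE downstream of the payload enhances transcript expression. A second truncated LTR, preceded by a nef-derived fragment, closes the viral cassette. The annotated fragments of gag, Rev and nef are residual viral sequence rather than functional genes, so packaging functions must be supplied in trans.

The payload consists of two independent expression units. A human U6 RNA polymerase III promoter drives a guide against mouse Tsc1 fused to the Streptococcus pyogenes Cas9 gRNA scaffold, and the mouse PGK promoter drives Cre (annotated as a near full-length fragment). No Cas9 is encoded on the plasmid, so editing requires Cas9 provided by the target cells or animal. The design suits systems in which Cre simultaneously recombines loxP-flanked alleles, for example to switch on conditional oncogene or Cas9 alleles, while the guide inactivates Tsc1 in the same transduced cell. The associated publication concerns functional analysis of tumour suppressors in oncogenic KRAS-driven lung cancer. The "#2" in the name suggests it is one of several Tsc1 guides.
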