Addgene plasmid #173658: Lenti-sgTsc1#2/Cre
Purpose: Expresses a Tsc1-targeting gRNA and Cre-recombinase
Depositing lab: Charles Swanton. Depositing organization: University College London. Publication: A functional taxonomy of tumor suppression in oncogenic KRAS-driven lung cancer. Cai H, Chew SK, Li C, Tsai MK, Andrejka L, Murray CW, Hughes NW, Shuldiner EG, Ashkin EL, Tang R, Hung KL, Chen LC, Lee SYC, Yousefi M, Lin WY, Kunder CA, Cong L, McFarland CD, Petrov DA, Swanton C, Winslow MM. Cancer Discov. 2021 Feb 19. pii: 2159-8290.CD-20-1325. doi: 10.1158/2159-8290.CD-20-1325. PubMed 33608386.
Backbone
  Vector backbone: pLL3.3
  Vector type: Lentiviral, Cre/Lox, CRISPR
Growth in bacteria
  Bacterial resistance: Ampicillin, 100 μg/mL
  Growth temperature: 37°C
  Growth strain: NEB Stable
  Copy number: High Copy
Gene/Insert
  Gene/Insert name: gRNA targeting Tsc1
  gRNA/shRNA sequence: ATCGTGTGGCTCCTGCAAGG
  Species: M. musculus (mouse)
  Entrez Gene: Tsc1
  Cloning method: Restriction Enzyme; 5′ cloning site unknown (unknown if destroyed); 3′ cloning site unknown (unknown if destroyed)
Terms and licenses: Academic/Nonprofit Terms; Industry Terms: Not Available to Industry
How to cite: Lenti-sgTsc1#2/Cre was a gift from Charles Swanton (Addgene plasmid # 173658 ; http://n2t.net/addgene:173658 ; RRID:Addgene_173658)
